Addgene plasmid #170396: pBEL2119
Purpose: Plasmid for genetic complementation of LetAB with ΔRing 4 LetB mutant
Depositing lab: Gira Bhabha & Damian Ekiert. Depositing organization: NYU Grossman School of Medicine. Publication: Role of Ring6 in the Function of the E. coli MCE Protein LetB. Vieni C, Coudray N, Isom GL, Bhabha G, Ekiert DC. J Mol Biol. 2022 Jan 22;434(7):167463. doi: 10.1016/j.jmb.2022.167463. PubMed 35077766.
Backbone
  Vector backbone: pET17b
  Backbone manufacturer: Novagen
  Backbone size w/o insert (bp): 3174
  Vector type: Bacterial Expression
Growth in bacteria
  Bacterial resistance: Ampicillin, 100 μg/mL
  Growth temperature: 37°C
  Growth strain: DH5alpha
  Copy number: High Copy
Gene/Insert
  Gene/Insert name: LetAB (alt name: yebST)
  Species: E. coli
  Mutation: LetA-LetB(Δ392-515)
  Entrez Gene: letB (a.k.a. b1834, ECK1833, yebT); letA (a.k.a. b1833, ECK1832, yebS)
Terms and licenses: Academic/Nonprofit Terms; Industry Terms: Not Available to Industry
How to cite: pBEL2119 was a gift from Gira Bhabha & Damian Ekiert (Addgene plasmid # 170396 ; http://n2t.net/addgene:170396 ; RRID:Addgene_170396)
