[The description below was written by a language model from this plasmid's Addgene catalogue record and pLannotate feature annotations shown in this document.]
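Description:
pBEL2119 is a bacterial expression plasmid built on the Novagen pET17b backbone and carrying the E. coli letAB operon (formerly yebST) with an internal deletion in LetB. It replicates from a ColE1/pMB1-type origin and is selected with ampicillin through the β-lactamase gene driven by its native bla promoter. The feature tables also detect the pBR322-derived bom mobility region and a rop gene. Rop normally restrains copy number, although the catalogue lists the plasmid as high copy. Two sequence records, one from the depositor and one from repository sequencing, are about 6.7 kb, differ by a single nucleotide in length, and show the same feature set in opposite orientations.

The insert lies between a T7 promoter with the phage T7 gene 10 ribosome binding site and a T7 terminator. LetA (yebS) is encoded first, followed by LetB (yebT). The two reading frames overlap slightly, consistent with the native operon arrangement being preserved. LetB is annotated as a fragment because residues 392–515 are removed, which the record describes as a ΔRing 4 mutant. LetA and LetB are annotated as components of a transport pathway that contributes to membrane integrity, and LetB may span the periplasm to move substrates across it. A short match to a T7 gene 10B-derived sequence sits just before the terminator and is most likely residual backbone sequence rather than a tag fused to LetB. No epitope or purification tag is recorded.

The stated purpose is genetic complementation: supplying LetAB with the Ring 4-deleted LetB to test whether this variant can restore function, as part of a study of how individual LetB rings contribute to its activity. The record does not specify the host strain used for the complementation assays.
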