Features (pLannotate 1.2.2; 12 found; start..end, strand, type, name):
     62..80      +  promoter       T7 promoter: promoter for bacteriophage T7 RNA polymerase
    112..134     +  RBS            RBS: efficient ribosome binding site from bacteriophage T7 gene 10 (Olins and Rangwala, 1989)
    142..1422    +  CDS            yebS: YEBS_ECOLI - Experimental evidence at protein level: Swiss-Prot protein existence level 1. Component of a transport pathway that contributes to membrane integrity. From Escherichia coli (strain K12).
   1394..3652    +  CDS            yebT (fragment): YEBT_ECOLI - Experimental evidence at protein level: Swiss-Prot protein existence level 1. Component of a transport pathway that contributes to membrane integrity (PubMed:27795327). May directly span the intermembrane space, facilitating the transport of substrates across the periplasm (Probable). From Escherichia coli (strain K12).
   3677..3726    +  CDS            SET1 (fragment): solubility-enhancement tag derived from T7 phage gene 10B
   3734..3781    +  terminator     T7 terminator: transcription terminator for bacteriophage T7 RNA polymerase
   3912..4016    +  promoter       AmpR promoter: bla
   4017..4877    +  CDS            AmpR: β-lactamase; bla; confers resistance to ampicillin, carbenicillin, and related antibiotics
   5048..5636    +  rep_origin     ori: high-copy-number ColE1/pMB1/pBR322/pUC origin of replication
   5822..5961    -  misc_feature   bom: basis of mobility region from pBR322
   6063..6254    -  CDS            rop: Rop protein, which maintains plasmids at low copy number; rop
   6271..6651    +  CDS            YPB1_ECOLX: Protein predicted: Swiss-Prot protein existence level 4. From Escherichia coli.
>Addgene plasmid #170396 | pBEL2119 | depositor full sequence | sequence record 330389 | Full Sequence
CACGATCATGCGCACCCGTGGCCAGGACCCAACGCTGCCCGAGATCTCGATCCCGCGAAATTAATACGAC
TCACTATAGGGAGACCACAACGGTTTCCCTCTAGAAATAATTTTGTTTAACTTTAAGAAGGAGATATACA
TATGGCTCTTAACACACCACAAATTACGCCGACAAAAAAGATAACAGTGAGGGCAATCGGCGAGGAACTG
CCGCGTGGTGATTACCAACGTTGCCCGCAATGTGACATGCTGTTTAGCCTGCCCGAGATAAATTCTCATC
AAAGTGCCTATTGTCCGCGCTGTCAGGCAAAAATTCGTGACGGGCGCGACTGGTCGCTAACGCGCCTGGC
GGCAATGGCCTTCACCATGCTGTTGCTTATGCCGTTTGCCTGGGGCGAACCGCTGTTGCATATCTGGCTG
TTAGGCATTCGTATTGACGCCAACGTTATGCAAGGCATCTGGCAAATGACCAAACAGGGCGATGCGATAA
CGGGGTCGATGGTCTTTTTCTGCGTTATTGGTGCCCCGCTCATTCTGGTGACCTCCATAGCTTATTTATG
GTTTGGTAACCGACTGGGAATGAATTTACGTCCGGTACTGCTGATGCTTGAGCGACTTAAAGAGTGGGTA
ATGCTCGATATCTACCTGGTCGGCATTGGCGTTGCTTCTATAAAGGTACAGGATTATGCCCATATCCAGG
CTGGTGTCGGCTTGTTCTCTTTTGTGGCGTTGGTGATTTTAACGACGGTGACGTTGTCACATCTTAATGT
CGAAGAACTGTGGGAGCGATTTTATCCGCAGCGCCCCGCTACGCGTAGGGACGAGAAACTTCGTGTCTGC
CTAGGGTGCCATTTTACCGGCTATCCAGATCAGCGTGGTCGCTGCCCGCGTTGCCATATCCCGCTACGCC
TGCGTCGCCGTCATAGTCTGCAAAAATGCTGGGCGGCGCTGTTAGCGTCAATCGTTTTATTGTTACCTGC
CAACCTGTTGCCTATTTCTATCATTTATCTGAACGGAGGACGGCAGGAAGATACAATTCTTTCCGGAATT
ATGTCGCTGGCAAGTAGCAACATTGCGGTTGCAGGAATCGTGTTTATCGCCAGTATTCTGGTCCCGTTTA
CTAAAGTGATCGTCATGTTCACTTTACTGTTGAGCATTCATTTTAAATGCCAGCAAGGTTTACGCACACG
CATTCTGTTACTGCGGATGGTGACCTGGATTGGTCGCTGGTCGATGCTCGACCTGTTTGTCATATCTTTA
ACCATGTCGCTGATTAATCGCGATCAGATCCTCGCTTTTACTATGGGACCGGCTGCGTTTTATTTCGGCG
CAGCGGTAATTTTGACTATTCTTGCTGTGGAATGGCTGGACAGCCGCTTACTTTGGGATGCACATGAGTC
AGGAAACGCCCGCTTCGACGACTGAAGCGCAGATTAAAAATAAACGCCGTATCTCACCTTTCTGGCTGCT
GCCGTTCATCGCGCTAATGATTGCCAGTTGGCTGATTTGGGACAGTTATCAGGACCGGGGTAATACCGTC
ACCATCGACTTTATGTCGGCGGATGGTATTGTTCCAGGCCGTACGCCTGTTCGTTATCAGGGCGTTGAAG
TCGGAACAGTGCAGGATATCAGCCTCAGCGACGATCTTCGTAAGATTGAAGTCAAGGTCAGCATCAAGTC
CGATATGAAAGATGCGCTGCGCGAAGAGACTCAGTTCTGGCTGGTGACGCCAAAAGCATCGTTGGCAGGT
GTCTCCGGGCTGGACGCCCTCGTCGGTGGGAACTATATCGGCATGATGCCGGGTAAAGGTAAAGAGCAGG
ATCACTTTGTCGCACTCGATACCCAACCGAAATATCGGCTGGACAATGGCGATCTGATGATCCACCTGCA
AGCCCCCGATCTCGGTTCGCTGAACAGCGGTTCATTGGTCTATTTCCGCAAGATCCCGGTGGGAAAAGTC
TACGACTATGCCATCAATCCCAACAAGCAAGGCGTGGTGATTGATGTCCTGATCGAGCGGCGTTTTACCG
ATCTGGTGAAAAAAGGTAGCCGTTTCTGGAACGTTTCCGGCGTTGATGCCAACGTCAGTATCAGTGGCGC
GAAGGTGAAACTGGAAAGCCTGGCGGCACTGGTTAACGGTGCGATTGCCTTCGATTCACCAGAAGAGTCG
AAACCTGCCGAGGCGGAAGATACCTTTGGTCTGTATGAAGATCTGGCCCACAGCCAGCGTGGCGTAATAA
TAAAACTGGAACTGCCGAGTGGGGCCGGATTAACCGCCGACTCGACGCCGTTAATGTATCAGGGGCTGGA
AGTCGGACAGCTGACTAAACTGGATTTAAATCCTGGTGGTAAAGTCACAGGGGAAATGACCGTTGATCCC
AGCGTCGTTACCCTGCTTCGTGAAAATACCCGCATCGAATTACGCAACCCGAAATTATCCCTTAGCGATG
CTAATCTCAGCGCCCTGCTGACCGGCAAAACCTTCGAGCTGGTGCCCGGCGATGGCGAGCCACGCAAAGA
GTTCGTTGTTGTGCCAGGCGAAAAAGCACTGCTGCATGAACCTGATACCGTGAGTTTGAGTGCAGAGACG
CTGCCGGATGTGCAGGCAGGATCGGTAGTGCTGTACCGTAAATTTGAAGTTGGTGAAGTGATTACCGTGC
GTCCGCGAGCTAACGCGTTTGATATCGATCTGCATATTAAGCCGGAGTATCGCAACCTTCTGACCAGCAA
TAGCGTGTTCTGGGCAGAAGGCGGGGCGAAAGTTCAGCTGAATGGTAGTGGTCTGACCGTACAGGCATCC
CCGCTCTCCAGAGCATTAAAGGGAGCCATTAGCTTCGACAACCTCAGCGGTGCCAGCGCCAGTCAGCGTA
AAGGCGATAAGCGTATTCTGTATGCTTCCGAAACAGCGGCCCGTGCGGTTGGCGGGCAGATTACGCTTCA
CGCTTTCGATGCCGGAAAACTGGCGGTCGGGATGCCAATTCGCTATCTCGGTATTGATATCGGGCAAATC
CAGACGCTGGATCTGATTACCGCACGCAATGAAGTACAGGCAAAGGCGGTACTTTACCCGGAATATGTCC
AGACCTTTGCTCGCGGTGGTACGCGCTTCTCAGTGGTCACACCGCAAATTTCGGCAGCTGGCGTTGAGCA
TCTTGATACTATCCTCCAGCCGTATATCAACGTCGAACCAGGCCGGGGCAATCCTCGCCGCGACTTTGAA
TTACAAGAGGCCACCATTACTGATTCGCGTTACCTGGATGGCTTAAGCATTATTGTTGAAGCGCCGGAAG
CCGGTTCGTTAGGCATCGGTACGCCTGTGCTGTTCCGTGGTCTGGAAGTCGGTACGGTTACAGGAATGAC
GCTGGGGACATTGTCAGATCGCGTGATGATTGCGATGCGCATCAGTAAACGCTATCAACACCTGGTGCGT
AACAATTCCGTGTTCTGGTTGGCATCGGGTTACAGTCTGGACTTTGGTCTGACGGGCGGCGTAGTGAAAA
CCGGCACCTTTAACCAGTTTATCCGTGGCGGCATCGCCTTCGCCACGCCTCCGGGTACGCCACTGGCACC
GAAAGCCCAGGAAGGCAAACACTTCCTGTTGCAGGAAAGTGAACCGAAAGAGTGGCGTGAATGGGGAACT
GCGCTTCCCAAATAATGCCCACCTCGAGCAGATCCGGCTGCTAACAAAGCCCGAAAGGAAGCTGAGTTGG
CTGCTGCCACCGCTGAGCAATAACTAGCATAACCCCTTGGGGCCTCTAAACGGGTCTTGAGGGGTTTTTT
GCTGAAAGGAGGAACTATATCCGGATAATTCTTGAAGACGAAAGGGCCTCGTGATACGCCTATTTTTATA
GGTTAATGTCATGATAATAATGGTTTCTTAGACGTCAGGTGGCACTTTTCGGGGAAATGTGCGCGGAACC
CCTATTTGTTTATTTTTCTAAATACATTCAAATATGTATCCGCTCATGAGACAATAACCCTGATAAATGC
TTCAATAATATTGAAAAAGGAAGAGTATGAGTATTCAACATTTCCGTGTCGCCCTTATTCCCTTTTTTGC
GGCATTTTGCCTTCCTGTTTTTGCTCACCCAGAAACGCTGGTGAAAGTAAAAGATGCTGAAGATCAGTTG
GGTGCACGAGTGGGTTACATCGAACTGGATCTCAACAGCGGTAAGATCCTTGAGAGTTTTCGCCCCGAAG
AACGTTTTCCAATGATGAGCACTTTTAAAGTTCTGCTATGTGGCGCGGTATTATCCCGTGTTGACGCCGG
GCAAGAGCAACTCGGTCGCCGCATACACTATTCTCAGAATGACTTGGTTGAGTACTCACCAGTCACAGAA
AAGCATCTTACGGATGGCATGACAGTAAGAGAATTATGCAGTGCTGCCATAACCATGAGTGATAACACTG
CGGCCAACTTACTTCTGACAACGATCGGAGGACCGAAGGAGCTAACCGCTTTTTTGCACAACATGGGGGA
TCATGTAACTCGCCTTGATCGTTGGGAACCGGAGCTGAATGAAGCCATACCAAACGACGAGCGTGACACC
ACGATGCCTGCAGCAATGGCAACAACGTTGCGCAAACTATTAACTGGCGAACTACTTACTCTAGCTTCCC
GGCAACAATTAATAGACTGGATGGAGGCGGATAAAGTTGCAGGACCACTTCTGCGCTCGGCCCTTCCGGC
TGGCTGGTTTATTGCTGATAAATCTGGAGCCGGTGAGCGTGGGTCTCGCGGTATCATTGCAGCACTGGGG
CCAGATGGTAAGCCCTCCCGTATCGTAGTTATCTACACGACGGGGAGTCAGGCAACTATGGATGAACGAA
ATAGACAGATCGCTGAGATAGGTGCCTCACTGATTAAGCATTGGTAACTGTCAGACCAAGTTTACTCATA
TATACTTTAGATTGATTTAAAACTTCATTTTTAATTTAAAAGGATCTAGGTGAAGATCCTTTTTGATAAT
CTCATGACCAAAATCCCTTAACGTGAGTTTTCGTTCCACTGAGCGTCAGACCCCGTAGAAAAGATCAAAG
GATCTTCTTGAGATCCTTTTTTTCTGCGCGTAATCTGCTGCTTGCAAACAAAAAAACCACCGCTACCAGC
GGTGGTTTGTTTGCCGGATCAAGAGCTACCAACTCTTTTTCCGAAGGTAACTGGCTTCAGCAGAGCGCAG
ATACCAAATACTGTCCTTCTAGTGTAGCCGTAGTTAGGCCACCACTTCAAGAACTCTGTAGCACCGCCTA
CATACCTCGCTCTGCTAATCCTGTTACCAGTGGCTGCTGCCAGTGGCGATAAGTCGTGTCTTACCGGGTT
GGACTCAAGACGATAGTTACCGGATAAGGCGCAGCGGTCGGGCTGAACGGGGGGTTCGTGCACACAGCCC
AGCTTGGAGCGAACGACCTACACCGAACTGAGATACCTACAGCGTGAGCTATGAGAAAGCGCCACGCTTC
CCGAAGGGAGAAAGGCGGACAGGTATCCGGTAAGCGGCAGGGTCGGAACAGGAGAGCGCACGAGGGAGCT
TCCAGGGGGAAACGCCTGGTATCTTTATAGTCCTGTCGGGTTTCGCCACCTCTGACTTGAGCGTCGATTT
TTGTGATGCTCGTCAGGGGGGCGGAGCCTATGGAAAAACGCCAGCAACGCGGCCTTTTTACGGTTCCTGG
CCTTTTGCTGGCCTTTTGCTCACATGTTCTTTCCTGCGTTATCCCCTGATTCTGTGGATAACCGTATTAC
CGCCTTTGAGTGAGCTGATACCGCTCGCCGCAGCCGAACGACCGAGCGCAGCGAGTCAGTGAGCGAGGAA
GCGGAAGAGCGCCTGATGCGGTATTTTCTCCTTACGCATCTGTGCGGTATTTCACACCGCAATGGTGCAC
TCTCAGTACAATCTGCTCTGATGCCGCATAGTTAAGCCAGTATACACTCCGCTATCGCTACGTGACTGGG
TCATGGCTGCGCCCCGACACCCGCCAACACCCGCTGACGCGCCCTGACGGGCTTGTCTGCTCCCGGCATC
CGCTTACAGACAAGCTGTGACCGTCTCCGGGAGCTGCATGTGTCAGAGGTTTTCACCGTCATCACCGAAA
CGCGCGAGGCAGCTGCGGTAAAGCTCATCAGCGTGGTCGTGAAGCGATTCACAGATGTCTGCCTGTTCAT
CCGCGTCCAGCTCGTTGAGTTTCTCCAGAAGCGTTAATGTCTGGCTTCTGATAAAGCGGGCCATGTTAAG
GGCGGTTTTTTCCTGTTTGGTCACTGATGCCTCCGTGTAAGGGGGATTTCTGTTCATGGGGGTAATGATA
CCGATGAAACGAGAGAGGATGCTCACGATACGGGTTACTGATGATGAACATGCCCGGTTACTGGAACGTT
GTGAGGGTAAACAACTGGCGGTATGGATGCGGCGGGACCAGAGAAAAATCACTCAGGGTCAATGCCAGCG
CTTCGTTAATACAGATGTAGGTGTTCCACAGGGTAGCCAGCAGCATCCTGCGATGCAGATCCGGAACATA
ATGGTGCAGGGCGCTGACTTCCGCGTTTCCAGACTTTACGAAACACGGAAACCGAAGACCATTCATGTTG
TTGCTCAGGTCGCAGACGTTTTGCAGCAGCAGTCGCTTCACGTTCGCTCGCGTATCGGTGATTCATTCTG
CTAACCAGTAAGGCAACCCCGCCAGCCTAGCCGGGTCCTCAACGACAGGAG
