Features (pLannotate 1.2.2; 12 found; start..end, strand, type, name):
    239..378     +  misc_feature   bom: basis of mobility region from pBR322
    564..1152    -  rep_origin     ori: high-copy-number ColE1/pMB1/pBR322/pUC origin of replication
   1323..2183    -  CDS            AmpR: β-lactamase; bla; confers resistance to ampicillin, carbenicillin, and related antibiotics
   2184..2288    -  promoter       AmpR promoter: bla
   2419..2466    -  terminator     T7 terminator: transcription terminator for bacteriophage T7 RNA polymerase
   2474..2523    -  CDS            SET1 (fragment): solubility-enhancement tag derived from T7 phage gene 10B
   2547..4805    -  CDS            yebT (fragment): YEBT_ECOLI - Experimental evidence at protein level: Swiss-Prot protein existence level 1. Component of a transport pathway that contributes to membrane integrity (PubMed:27795327). May directly span the intermembrane space, facilitating the transport of substrates across the periplasm (Probable). From Escherichia coli (strain K12).
   4777..6057    -  CDS            yebS: YEBS_ECOLI - Experimental evidence at protein level: Swiss-Prot protein existence level 1. Component of a transport pathway that contributes to membrane integrity. From Escherichia coli (strain K12).
   6065..6087    -  RBS            RBS: efficient ribosome binding site from bacteriophage T7 gene 10 (Olins and Rangwala, 1989)
   6119..6137    -  promoter       T7 promoter: promoter for bacteriophage T7 RNA polymerase
   6249..6629    -  CDS            YPB1_ECOLX: Protein predicted: Swiss-Prot protein existence level 4. From Escherichia coli.
   6646..137     +  CDS            rop (across the origin): Rop protein, which maintains plasmids at low copy number; rop
>Addgene plasmid #170396 | pBEL2119 | addgene full sequence | sequence record 333952 | Addgene NGS Result
CATTAACGCTTCTGGAGAAACTCAACGAGCTGGACGCGGATGAACAGGCAGACATCTGTGAATCGCTTCA
CGACCACGCTGATGAGCTTTACCGCAGCTGCCTCGCGCGTTTCGGTGATGACGGTGAAAACCTCTGACAC
ATGCAGCTCCCGGAGACGGTCACAGCTTGTCTGTAAGCGGATGCCGGGAGCAGACAAGCCCGTCAGGGCG
CGTCAGCGGGTGTTGGCGGGTGTCGGGGCGCAGCCATGACCCAGTCACGTAGCGATAGCGGAGTGTATAC
TGGCTTAACTATGCGGCATCAGAGCAGATTGTACTGAGAGTGCACCATTGCGGTGTGAAATACCGCACAG
ATGCGTAAGGAGAAAATACCGCATCAGGCGCTCTTCCGCTTCCTCGCTCACTGACTCGCTGCGCTCGGTC
GTTCGGCTGCGGCGAGCGGTATCAGCTCACTCAAAGGCGGTAATACGGTTATCCACAGAATCAGGGGATA
ACGCAGGAAAGAACATGTGAGCAAAAGGCCAGCAAAAGGCCAGGAACCGTAAAAAGGCCGCGTTGCTGGC
GTTTTTCCATAGGCTCCGCCCCCCTGACGAGCATCACAAAAATCGACGCTCAAGTCAGAGGTGGCGAAAC
CCGACAGGACTATAAAGATACCAGGCGTTTCCCCCTGGAAGCTCCCTCGTGCGCTCTCCTGTTCCGACCC
TGCCGCTTACCGGATACCTGTCCGCCTTTCTCCCTTCGGGAAGCGTGGCGCTTTCTCATAGCTCACGCTG
TAGGTATCTCAGTTCGGTGTAGGTCGTTCGCTCCAAGCTGGGCTGTGTGCACGAACCCCCCGTTCAGCCC
GACCGCTGCGCCTTATCCGGTAACTATCGTCTTGAGTCCAACCCGGTAAGACACGACTTATCGCCACTGG
CAGCAGCCACTGGTAACAGGATTAGCAGAGCGAGGTATGTAGGCGGTGCTACAGAGTTCTTGAAGTGGTG
GCCTAACTACGGCTACACTAGAAGGACAGTATTTGGTATCTGCGCTCTGCTGAAGCCAGTTACCTTCGGA
AAAAGAGTTGGTAGCTCTTGATCCGGCAAACAAACCACCGCTGGTAGCGGTGGTTTTTTTGTTTGCAAGC
AGCAGATTACGCGCAGAAAAAAAGGATCTCAAGAAGATCCTTTGATCTTTTCTACGGGGTCTGACGCTCA
GTGGAACGAAAACTCACGTTAAGGGATTTTGGTCATGAGATTATCAAAAAGGATCTTCACCTAGATCCTT
TTAAATTAAAAATGAAGTTTTAAATCAATCTAAAGTATATATGAGTAAACTTGGTCTGACAGTTACCAAT
GCTTAATCAGTGAGGCACCTATCTCAGCGATCTGTCTATTTCGTTCATCCATAGTTGCCTGACTCCCCGT
CGTGTAGATAACTACGATACGGGAGGGCTTACCATCTGGCCCCAGTGCTGCAATGATACCGCGAGACCCA
CGCTCACCGGCTCCAGATTTATCAGCAATAAACCAGCCAGCCGGAAGGGCCGAGCGCAGAAGTGGTCCTG
CAACTTTATCCGCCTCCATCCAGTCTATTAATTGTTGCCGGGAAGCTAGAGTAAGTAGTTCGCCAGTTAA
TAGTTTGCGCAACGTTGTTGCCATTGCTGCAGGCATCGTGGTGTCACGCTCGTCGTTTGGTATGGCTTCA
TTCAGCTCCGGTTCCCAACGATCAAGGCGAGTTACATGATCCCCCATGTTGTGCAAAAAAGCGGTTAGCT
CCTTCGGTCCTCCGATCGTTGTCAGAAGTAAGTTGGCCGCAGTGTTATCACTCATGGTTATGGCAGCACT
GCATAATTCTCTTACTGTCATGCCATCCGTAAGATGCTTTTCTGTGACTGGTGAGTACTCAACCAAGTCA
TTCTGAGAATAGTGTATGCGGCGACCGAGTTGCTCTTGCCCGGCGTCAACACGGGATAATACCGCGCCAC
ATAGCAGAACTTTAAAAGTGCTCATCATTGGAAAACGTTCTTCGGGGCGAAAACTCTCAAGGATCTTACC
GCTGTTGAGATCCAGTTCGATGTAACCCACTCGTGCACCCAACTGATCTTCAGCATCTTTTACTTTCACC
AGCGTTTCTGGGTGAGCAAAAACAGGAAGGCAAAATGCCGCAAAAAAGGGAATAAGGGCGACACGGAAAT
GTTGAATACTCATACTCTTCCTTTTTCAATATTATTGAAGCATTTATCAGGGTTATTGTCTCATGAGCGG
ATACATATTTGAATGTATTTAGAAAAATAAACAAATAGGGGTTCCGCGCACATTTCCCCGAAAAGTGCCA
CCTGACGTCTAAGAAACCATTATTATCATGACATTAACCTATAAAAATAGGCGTATCACGAGGCCCTTTC
GTCTTCAAGAATTATCCGGATATAGTTCCTCCTTTCAGCAAAAAACCCCTCAAGACCCGTTTAGAGGCCC
CAAGGGGTTATGCTAGTTATTGCTCAGCGGTGGCAGCAGCCAACTCAGCTTCCTTTCGGGCTTTGTTAGC
AGCCGGATCTGCTCAGGTGGGCATTATTTGGGAAGCGCAGTTCCCCATTCACGCCACTCTTTCGGTTCAC
TTTCCTGCAACAGGAAGTGTTTGCCTTCCTGGGCTTTCGGTGCCAGTGGCGTACCCGGAGGCGTGGCGAA
GGCGATGCCGCCACGGATAAACTGGTTAAAGGTGCCGGTTTTCACTACGCCGCCCGTCAGACCAAAGTCC
AGACTGTAACCCGATGCCAACCAGAACACGGAATTGTTACGCACCAGGTGTTGATAGCGTTTACTGATGC
GCATCGCAATCATCACGCGATCTGACAATGTCCCCAGCGTCATTCCTGTAACCGTACCGACTTCCAGACC
ACGGAACAGCACAGGCGTACCGATGCCTAACGAACCGGCTTCCGGCGCTTCAACAATAATGCTTAAGCCA
TCCAGGTAACGCGAATCAGTAATGGTGGCCTCTTGTAATTCAAAGTCGCGGCGAGGATTGCCCCGGCCTG
GTTCGACGTTGATATACGGCTGGAGGATAGTATCAAGATGCTCAACGCCAGCTGCCGAAATTTGCGGTGT
GACCACTGAGAAGCGCGTACCACCGCGAGCAAAGGTCTGGACATATTCCGGGTAAAGTACCGCCTTTGCC
TGTACTTCATTGCGTGCGGTAATCAGATCCAGCGTCTGGATTTGCCCGATATCAATACCGAGATAGCGAA
TTGGCATCCCGACCGCCAGTTTTCCGGCATCGAAAGCGTGAAGCGTAATCTGCCCGCCAACCGCACGGGC
CGCTGTTTCGGAAGCATACAGAATACGCTTATCGCCTTTACGCTGACTGGCGCTGGCACCGCTGAGGTTG
TCGAAGCTAATGGCTCCCTTTAATGCTCTGGAGAGCGGGGATGCCTGTACGGTCAGACCACTACCATTCA
GCTGAACTTTCGCCCCGCCTTCTGCCCAGAACACGCTATTGCTGGTCAGAAGGTTGCGATACTCCGGCTT
AATATGCAGATCGATATCAAACGCGTTAGCTCGCGGACGCACGGTAATCACTTCACCAACTTCAAATTTA
CGGTACAGCACTACCGATCCTGCCTGCACATCCGGCAGCGTCTCTGCACTCAAACTCACGGTATCAGGTT
CATGCAGCAGTGCTTTTTCGCCTGGCACAACAACGAACTCTTTGCGTGGCTCGCCATCGCCGGGCACCAG
CTCGAAGGTTTTGCCGGTCAGCAGGGCGCTGAGATTAGCATCGCTAAGGGATAATTTCGGGTTGCGTAAT
TCGATGCGGGTATTTTCACGAAGCAGGGTAACGACGCTGGGATCAACGGTCATTTCCCCTGTGACTTTAC
CACCAGGATTTAAATCCAGTTTAGTCAGCTGTCCGACTTCCAGCCCCTGATACATTAACGGCGTCGAGTC
GGCGGTTAATCCGGCCCCACTCGGCAGTTCCAGTTTTATTATTACGCCACGCTGGCTGTGGGCCAGATCT
TCATACAGACCAAAGGTATCTTCCGCCTCGGCAGGTTTCGACTCTTCTGGTGAATCGAAGGCAATCGCAC
CGTTAACCAGTGCCGCCAGGCTTTCCAGTTTCACCTTCGCGCCACTGATACTGACGTTGGCATCAACGCC
GGAAACGTTCCAGAAACGGCTACCTTTTTTCACCAGATCGGTAAAACGCCGCTCGATCAGGACATCAATC
ACCACGCCTTGCTTGTTGGGATTGATGGCATAGTCGTAGACTTTTCCCACCGGGATCTTGCGGAAATAGA
CCAATGAACCGCTGTTCAGCGAACCGAGATCGGGGGCTTGCAGGTGGATCATCAGATCGCCATTGTCCAG
CCGATATTTCGGTTGGGTATCGAGTGCGACAAAGTGATCCTGCTCTTTACCTTTACCCGGCATCATGCCG
ATATAGTTCCCACCGACGAGGGCGTCCAGCCCGGAGACACCTGCCAACGATGCTTTTGGCGTCACCAGCC
AGAACTGAGTCTCTTCGCGCAGCGCATCTTTCATATCGGACTTGATGCTGACCTTGACTTCAATCTTACG
AAGATCGTCGCTGAGGCTGATATCCTGCACTGTTCCGACTTCAACGCCCTGATAACGAACAGGCGTACGG
CCTGGAACAATACCATCCGCCGACATAAAGTCGATGGTGACGGTATTACCCCGGTCCTGATAACTGTCCC
AAATCAGCCAACTGGCAATCATTAGCGCGATGAACGGCAGCAGCCAGAAAGGTGAGATACGGCGTTTATT
TTTAATCTGCGCTTCAGTCGTCGAAGCGGGCGTTTCCTGACTCATGTGCATCCCAAAGTAAGCGGCTGTC
CAGCCATTCCACAGCAAGAATAGTCAAAATTACCGCTGCGCCGAAATAAAACGCAGCCGGTCCCATAGTA
AAAGCGAGGATCTGATCGCGATTAATCAGCGACATGGTTAAAGATATGACAAACAGGTCGAGCATCGACC
AGCGACCAATCCAGGTCACCATCCGCAGTAACAGAATGCGTGTGCGTAAACCTTGCTGGCATTTAAAATG
AATGCTCAACAGTAAAGTGAACATGACGATCACTTTAGTAAACGGGACCAGAATACTGGCGATAAACACG
ATTCCTGCAACCGCAATGTTGCTACTTGCCAGCGACATAATTCCGGAAAGAATTGTATCTTCCTGCCGTC
CTCCGTTCAGATAAATGATAGAAATAGGCAACAGGTTGGCAGGTAACAATAAAACGATTGACGCTAACAG
CGCCGCCCAGCATTTTTGCAGACTATGACGGCGACGCAGGCGTAGCGGGATATGGCAACGCGGGCAGCGA
CCACGCTGATCTGGATAGCCGGTAAAATGGCACCCTAGGCAGACACGAAGTTTCTCGTCCCTACGCGTAG
CGGGGCGCTGCGGATAAAATCGCTCCCACAGTTCTTCGACATTAAGATGTGACAACGTCACCGTCGTTAA
AATCACCAACGCCACAAAAGAGAACAAGCCGACACCAGCCTGGATATGGGCATAATCCTGTACCTTTATA
GAAGCAACGCCAATGCCGACCAGGTAGATATCGAGCATTACCCACTCTTTAAGTCGCTCAAGCATCAGCA
GTACCGGACGTAAATTCATTCCCAGTCGGTTACCAAACCATAAATAAGCTATGGAGGTCACCAGAATGAG
CGGGGCACCAATAACGCAGAAAAAGACCATCGACCCCGTTATCGCATCGCCCTGTTTGGTCATTTGCCAG
ATGCCTTGCATAACGTTGGCGTCAATACGAATGCCTAACAGCCAGATATGCAACAGCGGTTCGCCCCAGG
CAAACGGCATAAGCAACAGCATGGTGAAGGCCATTGCCGCCAGGCGCGTTAGCGACCAGTCGCGCCCGTC
ACGAATTTTTGCCTGACAGCGCGGACAATAGGCACTTTGATGAGAATTTATCTCGGGCAGGCTAAACAGC
ATGTCACATTGCGGGCAACGTTGGTAATCACCACGCGGCAGTTCCTCGCCGATTGCCCTCACTGTTATCT
TTTTTGTCGGCGTAATTTGTGGTGTGTTAAGAGCCATATGTATATCTCCTTCTTAAAGTTAAACAAAATT
ATTTCTAGAGGGAAACCGTTGTGGTCTCCCTATAGTGAGTCGTATTAATTTCGCGGGATCGAGATCTCGG
GCAGCGTTGGGTCCTGGCCACGGGTGCGCATGATCGTGCTCCTGTCGTTGAGGACCCGGCTAGGCTGGCG
GGGTTGCCTTACTGGTTAGCAGAATGAATCACCGATACGCGAGCGAACGTGAAGCGACTGCTGCTGCAAA
ACGTCTGCGACCTGAGCAACAACATGAATGGTCTTCGGTTTCCGTGTTTCGTAAAGTCTGGAAACGCGGA
AGTCAGCGCCCTGCACCATTATGTTCCGGATCTGCATCGCAGGATGCTGCTGGCTACCCTGTGGAACACC
TACATCTGTATTAACGAAGCGCTGGCATTGACCCTGAGTGATTTTTCTCTGGTCCCGCCGCATCCATACC
GCCAGTTGTTTACCCTCACAACGTTCCAGTAACCGGGCATGTTCATCATCAGTAACCCGTATCGTGAGCA
TCCTCTCTCGTTTCATCGGTATCATTACCCCCATGAACAGAAATCCCCCTTACACGGAGGCATCAGTGAC
CAAACAGGAAAAAACCGCCCTTAACATGGCCCGCTTTATCAGAAGCCAGA
